>Addgene plasmid #57504 | mEos4b-Cx43-7 | addgene full sequence | sequence record 210756 | Addgene NGS Result
CATGTTCTTTCCTGCGTTATCCCCTGATTCTGTGGATAACCGTATTACCGCCATGCATTAGTTATTAATA
GTAATCAATTACGGGGTCATTAGTTCATAGCCCATATATGGAGTTCCGCGTTACATAACTTACGGTAAAT
GGCCCGCCTGGCTGACCGCCCAACGACCCCCGCCCATTGACGTCAATAATGACGTATGTTCCCATAGTAA
CGCCAATAGGGACTTTCCATTGACGTCAATGGGTGGAGTATTTACGGTAAACTGCCCACTTGGCAGTACA
TCAAGTGTATCATATGCCAAGTACGCCCCCTATTGACGTCAATGACGGTAAATGGCCCGCCTGGCATTAT
GCCCAGTACATGACCTTATGGGACTTTCCTACTTGGCAGTACATCTACGTATTAGTCATCGCTATTACCA
TGGTGATGCGGTTTTGGCAGTACATCAATGGGCGTGGATAGCGGTTTGACTCACGGGGATTTCCAAGTCT
CCACCCCATTGACGTCAATGGGAGTTTGTTTTGGCACCAAAATCAACGGGACTTTCCAAAATGTCGTAAC
AACTCCGCCCCATTGACGCAAATGGGCGGTAGGCGTGTACGGTGGGAGGTCTATATAAGCAGAGCTGGTT
TAGTGAACCGTCAGATCCGCTAGCGCTACCGGACTCAGATCTCGAGCTCAAGCTTCGAATTCGGCAGCAC
TTTTCTTTCATTGGGGGGAAGGCGTGAGGAAAGTACCAAACAGCAGCAGACTTTTAAACTTTAAACAGAC
AGGTCTGAGAGCCTGAACTCTCATTTTTCCTTTGACTTCAGCCTCCAAGGAGTTCCACCAACTTTGGCGC
GCCGGCTTCACTTTCATTAAGTGAAAGAGAGGTGCCCAGACATGGGTGACTGGAGTGCCTTGGGGAAGCT
TCTGGACAAGGTCCAAGCCTACTCCACCGCTGGAGGGAAGGTGTGGCTGTCAGTGCTCTTCATATTCAGA
ATCCTGCTCCTGGGGACAGCTGTTGAGTCAGCTTGGGGTGATGAACAGTCTGCCTTTCGCTGTAACACTC
AACAACCTGGCTGCGAAAACGTCTGCTATGACAAGTCCTTCCCCATCTCTCACGTGCGCTTCTGGGTCCT
TCAGATCATATTCGTGTCTGTGCCCACACTCCTGTACTTGGCCCATGTGTTCTATGTGATGAGGAAGGAA
GAGAAGCTAAACAAGAAAGAAGAGGAGCTCAAAGTGGCCCAGACTGACGGGGTCAACGTGGAGATGCACC
TGAAGCAGATTGAAATCAAGAAGTTCAAGTACGGGATTGAAGAGCACGGCAAGGTGAAAATGAGGGGCGG
CTTGCTGAGAACCTACATCATCAGCATCCTCTTCAAGTCTGTCTTCGAGGTGGCCTTCCTGCTCATCCAG
TGGTACATCTATGGGTTCAGCTTGAGCGCGGTCTACACCTGCAAGAGAGATCCCTGCCCCCACCAGGTAG
ACTGCTTCCTCTCACGTCCCACGGAGAAAACCATCTTCATCATCTTCATGCTGGTGGTGTCCTTGGTGTC
TCTCGCTTTGAACATCATTGAGCTCTTCTACGTCTTCTTCAAGGGCGTTAAGGATCGCGTGAAGGGAAGA
AGCGATCCTTACCACGCCACCACTGGCCCACTGAGCCCATCAAAAGACTGCGGATCTCCAAAATACGCCT
ACTTCAATGGCTGCTCCTCACCAACGGCTCCACTCTCGCCTATGTCTCCTCCTGGGTACAAGCTGGTTAC
TGGTGACAGAAACAATTCCTCGTGCCGCAATTACAACAAGCAAGCTAGCGAGCAAAACTGGGCGAACTAC
AGCGCAGAGCAAAATCGCATGGGGCAGGCCGGAAGCACCATCTCCAACTCGCACGCCCAGCCGTTCGATT
TCCCCGACGACAACCAGAATGCCAAAAAAGTTGCTGCTGGACATGAACTCCAGCCATTAGCCATCGTGGA
CCAACGACCTTCCAGCAGAGCCAGCAGCCGCGCCAGCAGCAGGCCTCGGCCTGATGACCTGGAGATTGCG
GATCCACCGGTCGCCACCATGGTGAGTGCGATTAAGCCAGACATGAGGATCAAACTCCGTATGGAAGGCA
ACGTAAACGGGCACCACTTTGTGATCGACGGAGATGGTACAGGCAAGCCTTATGAGGGAAAACAGACCAT
GGATCTTGAAGTCAAAGAGGGCGGACCTCTGCCTTTTGCCTTTGATATCCTGACCACTGCATTCCATTAC
GGCAACAGGGTATTCGTGAAATATCCAGACAACATACAAGACTATTTTAAGCAGTCGTTTCCTAAGGGGT
ATTCGTGGGAACGAAGCTTGACTTTCGAAGACGGGGGCATTTGCAATGCCAGAAACGACATAACAATGGA
AGGGGACACTTTCTATAATAAAGTTCGATTTTATGGTACCAACTTTCCCGCCAATGGTCCAGTTATGCAG
AAGAAGACGCTGAAATGGGAGCCCTCCACTGAGAAAATGTATGTGCGTGATGGAGTGCTGACGGGTGATA
TTGAGATGGCTTTGTTGCTTGAAGGAAATGCCCATTACCGATGTGACTTCAGAACTACTTACAAAGCTAA
GGAGAAGGGTGTCAAGTTACCAGGCGCCCACTTTGTGGACCACGCCATTGAGATTTTAAGCCATGACAAA
GATTACAACAAGGTTAAGCTGTATGAGCATGCTGTTGCTCATTCTGGATTGCCTGACAATGCCAGACGAT
AAGCGGCCGCGACTCTAGATCATAATCAGCCATACCACATTTGTAGAGGTTTTACTTGCTTTAAAAAACC
TCCCACACCTCCCCCTGAACCTGAAACATAAAATGAATGCAATTGTTGTTGTTAACTTGTTTATTGCAGC
TTATAATGGTTACAAATAAAGCAATAGCATCACAAATTTCACAAATAAAGCATTTTTTTCACTGCATTCT
AGTTGTGGTTTGTCCAAACTCATCAATGTATCTTAAGGCGTAAATTGTAAGCGTTAATATTTTGTTAAAA
TTCGCGTTAAATTTTTGTTAAATCAGCTCATTTTTTAACCAATAGGCCGAAATCGGCAAAATCCCTTATA
AATCAAAAGAATAGACCGAGATAGGGT
[37 nt withheld, positions 3108-3144]
AAAGAACGTGGACTCCAACGTCAAAGG
[49 nt withheld, positions 3172-3220]
T
[91 nt withheld, positions 3222-3312]
G
[124 nt withheld, positions 3314-3437]
CAGGTGGCACTTTTCGGGGAAATGTGCGCGGAACCCCTATTTGTTTATTTTTCTAAATACATTCAAATAT
GTATCCGCTCATGAGACAATAACCCTGATAAATGCTTCAATAATATTGAAAAAGGAAGAGTCCTGAGGCG
GAAAGAACCAGCTGTGGAATGTGTGTCAGTTAGGGTGTGGAAAGTCCCCAGGCTCCCCAGCAGGCAGAAG
TATGCAAAGCATGCATCTCAATTAGTCAGCAACCAGGTGTGGAAAGTCCCCAGGCTCCCCAGCAGGCAGA
AGTATGCAAAGCATGCATCTCAATTAGTCAGCAACCATAGTCCCGCCCCTAACTCCGCCCATCCCGCCCC
TAACTCCGCCCAGTTCCGCCCATTCTCCGCCCCATGGCTGACTAATTTTTTTTATTTATGCAGAGGCCGA
GGCCGCCTCGGCCTCTGAGCTATTCCAGAAGTAGTGAGGAGGCTTTTTTGGAGGCCTAGGCTTTTGCAAA
GATCGATCAAGAGACAGGATGAGGATCGTTTCGCATGATTGAACAAGATGGATTGCACGCAGGTTCTCCG
GCCGCTTGGGTGGAGAGGCTATTCGGCTATGACTGGGCACAACAGACAATCGGCTGCTCTGATGCCGCCG
TGTTCCGGCTGTCAGCGCAGGGGCGCCCGGTTCTTTTTGTCAAGACCGACCTGTCCGGTGCCCTGAATGA
ACTGCAAGACGAGGCAGCGCGGCTATCGTGGCTGGCCACGACGGGCGTTCCTTGCGCAGCTGTGCTCGAC
GTTGTCACTGAAGCGGGAAGGGACTGGCTGCTATTGGGCGAAGTGCCGGGGCAGGATCTCCTGTCATCTC
ACCTTGCTCCTGCCGAGAAAGTATCCATCATGGCTGATGCAATGCGGCGGCTGCATACGCTTGATCCGGC
TACCTGCCCATTCGACCACCAAGCGAAACATCGCATCGAGCGAGCACGTACTCGGATGGAAGCCGGTCTT
GTCGATCAGGATGATCTGGACGAAGAGCATCAGGGGCTCGCGCCAGCCGAACTGTTCGCCAGGCTCAAGG
CGAGCATGCCCGACGGCGAGGATCTCGTCGTGACCCATGGCGATGCCTGCTTGCCGAATATCATGGTGGA
AAATGGCCGCTTTTCTGGATTCATCGACTGTGGCCGGCTGGGTGTGGCGGACCGCTATCAGGACATAGCG
TTGGCTACCCGTGATATTGCTGAAGAGCTTGGCGGCGAATGGGCTGACCGCTTCCTCGTGCTTTACGGTA
TCGCCGCTCCCGATTCGCAGCGCATCGCCTTCTATCGCCTTCTTGACGAGTTCTTCTGAGCGGGACTCTG
GGGTTCGAAATGACCGACCAAGCGACGCCCAACCTGCCATCACGAGATTTCGATTCCACCGCCGCCTTCT
ATGAAAGGTTGGGCTTCGGAATCGTTTTCCGGGACGCCGGCTGGATGATCCTCCAGCGCGGGGATCTCAT
GCTGGAGTTCTTCGCCCACCCTAGGGGGAGGCTAACTGAAACACGGAAGGAGACAATACCGGAAGGAACC
CGCGCTATGACGGCAATAAAAAGACAGAATAAAACGCACGGTGTTGGGTCGTTTGTTCATAAACGCGGGG
TTCGGTCCCAGGGCTGGCACTCTGTCGATACCCCACCGAGACCCCATTGGGGCCAATACGCCCGCGTTTC
TTCCTTTTCCCCACCCCACCCCCCAAGTTCGGGTGAAGGCCCAGGGCTCGCAGCCAACGTCGGGGCGGCA
GGCCCTGCCATAGCCTCAGGTTACTCATATATACTTTAGATTGATTTAAAACTTCATTTTTAATTTAAAA
GGATCTAGGTGAAGATCCTTTTTGATAATCTCATGACCAAAATCCCTTAACGTGAGTTTTCGTTCCACTG
AGCGTCAGACCCCGTAGAAAAGATCAAAGGATCTTCTTGAGATCCTTTTTTTCTGCGCGTAATCTGCTGC
TTGCAAACAAAAAAACCACCGCTACCAGCGGTGGTTTGTTTGCCGGATCAAGAGCTACCAACTCTTTTTC
CGAAGGTAACTGGCTTCAGCAGAGCGCAGATACCAAATACTGTTCTTCTAGTGTAGCCGTAGTTAGGCCA
CCACTTCAAGAACTCTGTAGCACCGCCTACATACCTCGCTCTGCTAATCCTGTTACCAGTGGCTGCTGCC
AGTGGCGATAAGTCGTGTCTTACCGGGTTGGACTCAAGACGATAGTTACCGGATAAGGCGCAGCGGTCGG
GCTGAACGGGGGGTTCGTGCACACAGCCCAGCTTGGAGCGAACGACCTACACCGAACTGAGATACCTACA
GCGTGAGCTATGAGAAAGCGCCACGCTTCCCGAAGGGAGAAAGGCGGACAGGTATCCGGTAAGCGGCAGG
GTCGGAACAGGAGAGCGCACGAGGGAGCTTCCAGGGGGAAACGCCTGGTATCTTTATAGTCCTGTCGGGT
TTCGCCACCTCTGACTTGAGCGTCGATTTTTGTGATGCTCGTCAGGGGGGCGGAGCCTATGGAAAAACGC
CAGCAACGCGGCCTTTTTACGGTTCCTGGCCTTTTGCTGGCCTTTTGCTCA
Features (pLannotate 1.2.2; 16 found; start..end, strand, type, name):
      1..51      +  rep_origin     RSF ori (fragment): Plasmids containing the RSF 1030 origin of replication can be propagated in E. coli cells that contain additional plasmids with compatible origins.
    119..422     +  enhancer       CMV enhancer: human cytomegalovirus immediate early enhancer
    423..626     +  promoter       CMV promoter: human cytomegalovirus (CMV) immediate early promoter
    680..883     +  ncRNA          IRES Cx43: Accession: RF00487 - Connexin-43 internal ribosome entry site (IRES)
    882..2027    +  CDS            Gja1: CXA1_RAT - Also known as Cxn-43. Experimental evidence at protein level: Swiss-Prot protein existence level 1. Gap junction protein that acts as a regulator of bladder capacity. A gap junction consists of a cluster of closely packed pairs of transmembrane channels, the connexons, through which materials of low MW diffuse from one cell to a neighboring cell. Negative regulator of bladder functional capacity: acts by enhancing intercellular electrical and chemical transmission, thus sensitizing bladder muscles to cholinergic neural stimuli and causing them to contract (By similarity). May play a
   2049..2732    +  CDS            mEos4b: fixation-resistant truly monomeric green-to-red photoswitchable fluorescent protein (Paez-Segala et al., 2015) derived from mEos2
   2748..2831    +  CDS            large T antigen (fragment): large T antigen from SV40 (simian virus 40)
   2854..2975    +  polyA_signal   SV40 poly(A) signal: SV40 polyadenylation signal
   3009..3437    -  rep_origin     f1 ori (sequence partly withheld): f1 bacteriophage origin of replication; arrow indicates direction of (+) strand synthesis
   3464..3568    +  promoter       AmpR promoter: bla
   3570..3927    +  promoter       SV40 promoter: SV40 enhancer and early promoter
   3962..4756    +  CDS            NeoR/KanR: aminoglycoside phosphotransferase from Tn5; aph(3')-II (or nptII); confers resistance to neomycin, kanamycin, and G418 (Geneticin®)
   4777..4929    +  CDS            ble (fragment): BLE_KLEPN - Experimental evidence at protein level: Swiss-Prot protein existence level 1. Binding protein with a strong affinity to the bleomycin family of antibiotics. Binds to CL990; an antimitotic-antibiotic compound. From Klebsiella pneumoniae.
   4988..5035    +  polyA_signal   HSV TK poly(A) signal: herpes simplex virus thymidine kinase polyadenylation signal (Cole and Stacy, 1985)
   5126..5142    -  polyA_signal   bGH poly(A) signal (fragment): bovine growth hormone polyadenylation signal
   5364..5952    +  rep_origin     ori: high-copy-number ColE1/pMB1/pBR322/pUC origin of replication
