[The description below was written by a language model from this plasmid's Addgene catalogue record and pLannotate feature annotations shown in this document.]
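Description:
mEos4b-Cx43-7 is a mammalian expression plasmid of about 6 kb that produces rat connexin 43 (Gja1) fused at its C terminus to the photoconvertible fluorescent protein mEos4b. It is built on an mEos4b N1-style backbone. The fusion is driven by the human cytomegalovirus immediate-early enhancer and promoter and terminated by an SV40 polyadenylation signal. The "-7" in the name probably denotes the length of the linker between the two proteins, and the short gap between the two annotated coding regions fits this, though the record does not state it. The annotation also picks up a stretch of connexin 43 5′ untranslated sequence directly upstream of the coding region, matching the described Cx43 IRES element, so part of the native leader appears to have been carried along with the cDNA.

In E. coli the plasmid replicates from a high-copy ColE1/pUC-type origin. An f1 origin is also present. A single NeoR/KanR (aph(3′)-II) cassette lies behind tandem bacterial (bla-type) and SV40 early promoters and ends in an HSV TK poly(A) signal. It gives kanamycin resistance in bacteria and G418 selection in mammalian cells. The small RSF ori, large T antigen, ble and bGH poly(A) fragments in the table are most likely backbone remnants or incidental annotation matches rather than functional parts.

The construct is intended as a gap junction localization marker. Connexin 43 assembles into connexons that cluster at cell–cell contacts, so the fusion labels gap junction plaques. mEos4b is a monomeric, fixation-resistant green-to-red photoswitchable protein, with excitation/emission of 505/516 nm before conversion and 569/581 nm after. These properties suit the fusion to photoconversion tracking and single-molecule localization imaging.
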