Addgene plasmid #57504: mEos4b-Cx43-7
Purpose: Localization: Gap Junctions, Excitation: 505 / 569, Emission: 516 / 581
Depositing lab: Michael Davidson & Loren Looger. Depositing organization: Florida State University, Tallahassee.
Backbone
  Vector backbone: mEos4b
  Backbone size w/o insert (bp): 4750
  Vector type: Mammalian Expression
  Selectable markers: Neomycin (select with G418)
Growth in bacteria
  Bacterial resistance: Kanamycin, 50 μg/mL
  Growth temperature: 37°C
  Growth strain: DH5alpha
  Copy number: High Copy
Gene/Insert
  Gene/Insert name: Cx43 (alt name: NM_012567.2)
  Species: R. norvegicus (rat)
  Entrez Gene: Gja1 (a.k.a. Cx43, Cxnk1)
  Promoter: CMV
  Tag / fusion protein: mEos4b (C terminal on insert)
  Cloning method: Unknown
  Sequencing primers: 5′ CMV-F; 3′ SV40pA-R
Terms and licenses: Academic/Nonprofit Terms; Industry Terms
Depositor comments: . Excitation = 505 / 569; Emission = 516 / 581
How to cite: mEos4b-Cx43-7 was a gift from Michael Davidson & Loren Looger (Addgene plasmid # 57504 ; http://n2t.net/addgene:57504 ; RRID:Addgene_57504)
