>Addgene plasmid #57504 | mEos4b-Cx43-7 | depositor partial sequence | sequence record 88644 | insert sequence
TCAGATCCGCTAGCGCTACCGGACTCAGATCTCGAGCTCAAGCTTCGAATTCGGCAGCACTTTTCTTTCA
TTGGGGGGAAGGCGTGAGGAAAGTACCAAACAGCAGCAGACTTTTAAACTTTAAACAGACAGGTCTGAGA
GCCTGAACTCTCATTTTTCCTTTGACTTCAGCCTCCAAGGAGTTCCACCAACTTTGGCGCGCCGGCTTCA
CTTTCATTAAGTGAAAGAGAGGTGCCCAGACATGGGTGACTGGAGTGCCTTGGGGAAGCTTCTGGACAAG
GTCCAAGCCTACTCCACCGCTGGAGGGAAGGTGTGGCTGTCAGTGCTCTTCATATTCAGAATCCTGCTCC
TGGGGACAGCTGTTGAGTCAGCTTGGGGTGATGAACAGTCTGCCTTTCGCTGTAACACTCAACAACCTGG
CTGCGAAAACGTCTGCTATGACAAGTCCTTCCCCATCTCTCACGTGCGCTTCTGGGTCCTTCAGATCATA
TTCGTGTCTGTGCCCACACTCCTGTACTTGGCCCATGTGTTCTATGTGATGAGGAAGGAAGAGAAGCTAA
ACAAGAAAGAAGAGGAGCTCAAAGTGGCCCAGACTGACGGGGTCAACGTGGAGATGCACCTGAAGCAGAT
TGAAATCAAGAAGTTCAAGTACGGGATTGAAGAGCACGGCAAGGTGAAAATGAGGGGCGGCTTGCTGAGA
ACCTACATCATCAGCATCCTCTTCAAGTCTGTCTTCGAGGTGGCCTTCCTGCTCATCCAGTGGTACATCT
ATGGGTTCAGCTTGAGCGCGGTCTACACCTGCAAGAGAGATCCCTGCCCCCACCAGGTAGACTGCTTCCT
CTCACGTCCCACGGAGAAAACCATCTTCATCATCTTCATGCTGGTGGTGTCCTTGGTGTCTCTCGCTTTG
AACATCATTGAGCTCTTCTACGTCTTCTTCAAAGGCGTTAAGGATCGCGTGAAGGGAAGAAGCGATCCTT
ACCACGCCACCACTGGCCCACTGAGCCCATCAAAAGACTGCGGATCTCCAAAATACGCCTACTTCAATGG
CTGCTCCTCACCAACGGCTCCACTCTCGCCTATGTCTCCTCCTGGGTACAAGCTGGTTACTGGTGACAGA
AACAATTCCTCGTGCCGCAATTACAACAAGCAAGCTAGCGAGCAAAACTGGGCGAACTACAGCGCAGAGC
AAAATCGCATGGGGCAGGCCGGAAGCACCATCTCCAACTCGCACGCCCAGCCGTTCGATTTCCCCGACGA
CAACCAGAATGCCAAAAAAGTTGCTGCTGGACATGAACTCCAGCCATTAGCCATCGTGGACCAACGACCT
TCCAGCAGAGCCAGCAGCCGCGCCAGCAGCAGGCCTCGGCCTGATGACCTGGAGATTGCGGATCCACCGG
TCGCCACCATGGTGAGTGCGATTAAGCCAGACATGAGGATCAAACTCCGTATGGAAGGCAACGTAAACGG
GCACCACTTTGTGATCGACGGAGATGGTACAGGCAAGCCTTATGAGGGAAAACAGACCATGGATCTTGAA
GTCAAAGAGGGCGGACCTCTGCCTTTTGCCTTTGATATCCTGACCACTGCATTCCATTACGGCAACAGGG
TATTCGTGAAATATCCAGACAACATACAAGACTATTTTAAGCAGTCGTTTCCTAAGGGGTATTCGTGGGA
ACGAAGCTTGACTTTCGAAGACGGGGGCATTTGCAATGCCAGAAACGACATAACAATGGAAGGGGACACT
TTCTATAATAAAGTTCGATTTTATGGTACCAACTTTCCCGCCAATGGTCCAGTTATGCAGAAGAAGACGC
TGAAATGGGAGCCCTCCACTGAGAAAATGTATGTGCGTGATGGAGTGCTGACGGGTGATATTGAGATGGC
TTTGTTGCTTGAAGGAAATGCCCATTACCGATGTGACTTCAGAACTACTTACAAAGCTAAGGAGAAGGGT
GTCAAGTTACCAGGCGCCCACTTTGTGGACCACGCCATTGAGATTTTAAGCCATGACAAAGATTACAACA
AGGTTAAGCTGTATGAGCATGCTGTTGCTCATTCTGGATTGCCTGACAATGCCAGACGATAAGCGGCCGC
GACTCTAGATCATAATCAGCCATACCACATTGT
